>Addgene plasmid #154240 | pLM2_40_pgndA_QfDBD_VP16AD_cp_ura3_DsRed_5xQUAS | addgene full sequence | sequence record 305982 | Addgene NGS Result
GTGCCGAATTCGGATCCGGAGCCTGCAGGATGGGCCTCCACAACCCTGCCCTAACATTGTTCGTAGAAGA
TCTGCCAGCAGGCTTATGTCCAGGCCCCTCTCAACCCGCCCTTTCCTTTCAGCTCGGGCGCCGTACTTGC
CCCACCCAGGCGTGTTCCGCTGAACTGCCCATACCCAGGCCAGCGGACTGATAACCATTTCTCTTTATGC
TTTGCTATTGGGCTTGTGACTCGTTCTTGGAGGCAAGGTTATCAGATTGAATAGAAGATTCGGTGATGCA
GCAAATAGCGACTGTTCGTTGCGGGGTCCGAACCCGCTCGGCAGCACCGGGCTCTCCCTACTATCCCTCG
ATAGCAGTGGCGTGCGCGGGCTGTCGACCCTGTCCATCCTGAAAGAGTTGATATTGAAGGTAGTAGGTAC
GGTGCAGGGTAACGCGTGATATCCTGTCCTCAGTCTTAAGACTTCTCACCTATATCACCCGCACTTACCC
TAGAGTGCCGCTTAGGTGCTAAGGGCACATTGAGTATTGGCCGTGTAGAATATATAGCTTAAGTACGGCC
AAGCAGACGGGAAGCCCTGTTCTCCACACCCTATGGTCGTATATATCAGGCTTCTACCGGGAAACGATTA
AGAGTGTATAATGGACTGAAAATCAATATGAACGGGACAATGCTCAAGTTAAATTAGTTAGGCATCCTAA
TCTCTACTAAATGTTCTATCTAGAGATCGGGGTACTATAGGCCCGTACGTTAATCACTCTACGCTTCTCT
CCCTTAGGTATAGTGTAGGTAGGGGCTAGACATTTATATGAGTCAGATGGTACAAACGGTAGCGCTGCAA
GAATTCAAGCTTGGAGTCTTGCGTTACGGGCGTATTTTGCTGCGGCCGGTGGTGCCCCTCCATGCCCCGC
CATCTTTCAAAGCTCCTGGCGACGCCGTCATCTCCGAACATTCTCCCCCCAAAGGAATCAATTGGCAATT
GGAGTCTAGTAAAGTGGTGTTTGTCATCAGTAAGGAGTTGGTGAAACTACAATCTTCCATCATGAAGAGA
AGGGATATTTTTGGGGTTGTATTTTACGATGAAGGTACTGGAAATGGTGGGGGTTTTTATAGCAGTAGAC
AGTCAGTCAGTAAGTAGTATGCTTGTTGTATTACCCAAACCAGATCAATCCAAAGAAAGCCTGACAGACA
GCCATCAATAGATACTACTTCGTACTATAGTTACCCACCTAACCATATTACTCAAAAAGCATCTATCTAT
CCGCGGGCTTCCATGCATGTCCCGGTAGCAAACTCCTCCCACCGGTGTAGTACTCTTTGGTTAGTAGTCT
TGTTCACCGGAGGACTCTGCTCCTCTCCTGCTCAGGTGCTGCCCCGCCCTCCGTCCCACCATGACGGAAG
AGATGCTCCGTAAGCCGTCCAGTTGCAACGAATCCTGCTCTGACATCTTCGAACGCCTTCTCCCTTTCGC
TCGCTTCTCTGCCTCTTTCCTCTCTTCCCTTTCCTTCCCCTCCAAACTAAACCTTCCTCCTTTTCTCCAT
CATCCTCTAGGCAGTTGGTTCTTCCTGACTGTACATATATCCACCACCTCCCCCCTCTATTCTTCCACCT
CTTCCATATCTCCTTCTCCAGAGTTCATACCCCCCACAATGCCACCCAAGCGCAAAACGCTTAACGCTGC
GGCTGAGGCTAACGCTCATGCCGACGGACACGCCGACGGAAACGCCGACGGACACGTGGCCAATACGGCC
GCGTCCTCGAATAATGCGAGGTTCGCTGATCTCACTAACATCGATACTCCGGGTCTGGGACCCACAACTA
CGACCCTGCTCGTGGAACCAGCACGCTCAAAGCGTCAACGAGTGTCCCGCGCATGCGACCAGTGCCGTGC
AGCCCGAGAGAAATGCGACGGAATACAGCCTGCGTGTTTCCCGTGCGTTTCCCAGGGAAGGTCCTGCACT
TATCAGGCTTCGCCGAAAAAGAGGGGAGTTCAAACCGGTTATATTCGTACGCTGGAGCTCGCCCTCGCCT
GGATGTTTGAAAATGTCGCGCGTTCCGAAGATGCCTTGCATAACCTCCTCGTCCGTGACGCCGGACAAGG
ATCAGCTCTGCTCGTTGGTAAAGATTCGCCGGCTGCCGAGCGACTCCATGCCCGTTGGGCTACTAGCCGT
GTCAATAAGAGCATTACCCGCCTCCTCAGGTTTGAAAGCGGCGGGCCGGCCGACGCCCTTGACGATTTTG
ACTTAGACATGCTCCCAGCCGATGCCCTTGACGACTTTGACCTTGATATGCTGCCTGCTGACGCTCTTGA
CGATTTTGACCTTGACATGCTCCCCGGGTTCGTTATGGTGAGCAAGGGCGAGGAGCTGTTCACCGGGGTG
GTGCCCATCCTGGTCGAGCTGGACGGCGACGTAAACGGCCACAAGTTCAGCGTGTCCGGCGAGGGCGAGG
GCGATGCCACCTACGGCAAGCTGACCCTGAAGTTCATCTGCACCACCGGCAAGCTGCCCGTGCCCTGGCC
CACCCTCGTGACCACCCTGACCTACGGCGTGCAGTGCTTCAGCCGCTACCCCGACCACATGAAGCAGCAC
GACTTCTTCAAGTCCGCCATGCCCGAAGGCTACGTCCAGGAGCGCACCATCTTCTTCAAGGACGACGGCA
ACTACAAGACCCGCGCCGAGGTGAAGTTCGAGGGCGACACCCTGGTGAACCGCATCGAGCTGAAGGGCAT
CGACTTCAAGGAGGACGGCAACATCCTGGGGCACAAGCTGGAGTACAACTACAACAGCCACAACGTCTAT
ATCATGGCCGACAAGCAGAAGAACGGCATCAAGGTGAACTTCAAGATCCGCCACAACATCGAGGACGGCA
GCGTGCAGCTCGCCGACCACTACCAGCAGAACACCCCCATCGGCGACGGCCCCGTGCTGCTGCCCGACAA
CCACTACCTGAGCACCCAGTCCGCCCTGAGCAAAGACCCCAACGAGAAGCGCGATCACATGGTCCTGCTG
GAGTTCGTGACCGCCGCCGGGATCACTCTCGGCATGGACGAGCTGTACAAGCCAAAGAAGAAGCGGAAGG
TCTAAGCTTACTTCTTTATCGGTTCTCTCTTACGACTTTTTGAATGGAACGTTTCCTTCTTCTCAGGCGG
GCCTATCTTTGGGCCGAAGCTCTTTTCCTTGTACTGTAGGACCTGGTTGATAATGATTCCCAAAAAGACA
TCCAGCATGTCAGTTACTTGCATTCGTCAGTCTATACAAAAGCAATGGTTTAGAGAAATTTTGAACTTTA
TACATGGTTTTATTTGTTGCTTCACGGCCGTACCTTCTGGAAATCCACGGTAGGAGTGTCAATTTGCGTT
TTTGATAATCCTTCCAAGGTTCTTCTCGAAGTAGTTGTTCTATAATTGCTTCACAGCTACCATGGAACAT
CCCAAGCACCGCTACTAGAATTCGAGCTCGGAGTGGATCCCCCGGGCTGCAGGAATTCGAGCTCTGTACA
GTGACCGGTGACTCTTTCTGGCATGCGGAGAGACGGACGGACGCAGAGAGAAGGGCTGAGTAATAAGCGC
CACTGCGCCAGACAGCTCTGGCGGCTCTGAGGTGCAGTGGATGATTATTAATCCGGGACCGGCCGCCCCT
CCGCCCCGAAGTGGAAAGGCTGGTGTGCCCCTCGTTGACCAAGAATCTATTGCATCATCGGAGAATATGG
AGCTTCATCGAATCACCGGCAGTAAGCGAAGGAGAATGTGAAGCCAGGGGTGTATAGCCGTCGGCGAAAT
AGCATGCCATTAACCTAGGTACAGAAGTCCAATTGCTTCCGATCTGGTAAAAGATTCACGAGATAGTACC
TTCTCCGAAGTAGGTAGAGCGAGTACCCGGCGCGTAAGCTCCCTAATTGGCCCATCCGGCATCTGTAGGG
CGTCCAAATATCGTGCCTCTCCTGCTTTGCCCGGTGTATGAAACCGGAAAGGCCGCTCAGGAGCTGGCCA
GCGGCGCAGACCGGGAACACAAGCTGGCAGTCGACCCATCCGGTGCTCTGCACTCGACCTGCTGAGGTCC
CTCAGTCCCTGGTAGGCAGCTTTGCCCCGTCTGTCCGCCCGGTGTGTCGGCGGGGTTGACAAGGTCGTTG
CGTCAGTCCAACATTTGTTGCCATATTTTCCTGCTCTCCCCACCAGCTGCTCTTTTCTTTTCTCTTTCTT
TTCCCATCTTCAGTATATTCATCTTCCCATCCAAGAACCTTTATTTCCCCTAAGTAAGTACTTTGCTACA
TCCATACTCCATCCTTCCCATCCCTTATTCCTTTGAACCTTTCAGTTCGAGCTTTCCCACTTCATCGCAG
CTTGACTAACAGCTACCCCGCTTGAGCAGACATCACCATGCCTCAATCCTGGGAAGAACTGGCCGCTGAT
AAGCGCGCCCGCCTCGCAAAAACCATCCCTGATGAATGGAAAGTCCAGACGCTGCCTGCGGATGACAGCG
TTATTGATTTCCCAAAGAAATCGGGGATCCTTTCAGAGGCCGAACTGAAGATCACAGAGGCCTCCGCTGC
AGATCTTGTGTCCAAGCTGGCGGCCGGAGAGTTGACCTCGGTGGAAGTTACGCTAGCATTCTGTAAACGG
GCAGCAATCGCCCAGCAGTTAGTAGGGTCCCCTCTACCTCTCAGGGAGATGTAACAACGCCACCTTATGG
GACTATCAAGCTGACGCTGGCTTCTGTGCAGACAAACTGCGCCCACGAGTTCTTCCCTGACGCCGCTCTC
GCGCAGGCAAGGGAACTCGATGAATACTACGCAAAGCACAAGACACCCGTTGGTCCACTCCATGGCCTCC
CCATCTCTCTCAAAGACCAGCTTCGAGTCAAGGTACACCGTTGCCCCTAAGTCGTTAGATGTCCCTTTTT
GTCAGCTAACATATGCCACCAGGGCTACGAAACATCAATGGGCTACATCTCATGGCTAAACAAGTACGAC
GAAGGGGACTCGGTTCTGACAACCATGCTCCGCAAAGCCGGTGCCGTTTTCTACGTCAAGACCTCTGTCC
CGCAGACCCTGATGGTCTGCGAGACAGTCAACAACATCATCGGGCGCACCGTCAACCCACGCAACAAGAA
CTGGTCGTGCGGCGGCAGTTCTGGTGGTGAGGGTGCGATCGTTGGGATTCGTGGTGGCGTCATCGGTGTA
GGAACGGATATCGGTGGCTCGATTCGAGTGCCGGCCGCGTTCAACTTCCTGTACGGTCTAAGGCCGAGTC
ATGGGCGGCTGCCGTATGCAAAGATGGCGAACAGCATGGAGGGTCAGGAGACGGTGCACAGCGTTGTCGG
GCCGATTACGCACTCTGTTGAGGGTGAGTCCTTCGCCTCTTCCTTCTTTTCCTGCTCTATACCAGGCCTC
CACTGTCCTCCTTTCTTGCTTTTTATACTATATACGAGACGGGCAGTCACTGATGAAGTAATGTTAGACC
TCCGCCTCTTCACCAAATCCGTCCTCGGTCAGGAGCCATGGAAATACGACTCCAAGGTCATCCCCATGCC
CTGGCGCCAGTCCGAGTCGGACATTATTGCCTCCAAGATCAAGAACGGCGGGCTCAATATCGGCTACTAC
AACTTCGACGGCAATGTCCTTCCACACCCTCCTATCCTGCGCGGCGTGGAAACCACCGTCGCCGCACTCG
CCAAAGCCGGTCACACCGTGACCCCGTGGACGCCATACAAGCACGATTTCGGCCACGATCTCATCTCCCA
TATCTACGCGGCTGACGGCAGCGCCGACGTAATGCGCGATATCAGTGCATCCGGCGAGCCGGCGATTCCA
AATATCAAAGACCTACTGAACCCGAACATCAAAGCTGTTAACATGAACGAGCTCTGGGACACGCATCTCC
AGAAGTGGAATTACCAGATGGAGTACCTTGAGAAATGGCGGGAGGCTGAAGAAAAGGCCGGGAAGGAACT
GGACGCCATCATCGCGCCGATTACGCCTACCGCTGCGGTACGGCATGACCAGTTCCGGTACTATGGGTAT
GCCTCTGTGATCAACCTGCTGGATTTCACGAGCGTGGTTGTTCCGGTTACCTTTGCGGATAAGAACATCG
ATAAGAAGAATGAGAGTTTCAAGGCGGTTAGTGAGCTTGATGCCCTCGTGCAGGAAGAGTATGATCCGGA
GGCGTACCATGGGGCACCGGTTGCAGTGCAGGTTATCGGACGGAGACTCAGTGAAGAGAGGACGTTGGCG
ATTGCAGAGGAAGTGGGGAAGTTGCTGGGAAATGTGGTGACTCCATAGGCTTCTAATAAGTGTCAGATAG
CAATTTGCACAAGAAATCAATACCAGCAACTGTAAATAAGCGCTGAAGTGACCATGCCATGCTACGAAAG
AGCAGAAAAAAACCTGCCGTAGAACCGAAGAGATATGACACGCTTCCATCTCTCAAAGGAAGAATCCCTT
CAGGGTTGCGTTTCCAGTCTAGACACGTATAACGGCACAAGTGTCTCTCACCAAATGGGTTATATCTCAA
ATGTGATCTAAGGATGGAAAGCCCAGAATATTGGCTGGGTTGATGGCTGCTTCGAGTGCAGTCTCATGCT
GCCACAGGTGACTCTGGATGGCCCCATACCACTCAACCCATGGTACGAGCGGTACGCTTTACGAATTCCC
ATGGGGAGGGGTAATCGATTATCCTCGGATAAACACTTATCCCAGGGTAATCACTTATCCCTGGATAAAC
AATTATCCTCGGGTAATCGCTTATCCCCATCAGAAGGAAGAACGAAGGAAGGAGCACAGACTTAGATTGG
TATATATACGCATATGTGGTGTTGAAGAAACATGAAATTGCCCAGTATTCTTAACCCAACTGCACAGAAC
AAAAACCTGCAGGAAACGAAGATAAATCAATGGCCTCCTCCGAGGACGTCATCAAGGAGTTCATGCGCTT
CAAGGTGCGCATGGAGGGCTCCGTGAACGGCCACGAGTTCGAGATCGAGGGCGAGGGCGAGGGCCGCCCC
TACGAGGGCACCCAGACCGCCAAGCTGAAGGTGACCAAGGGCGGCCCCCTGCCCTTCGCCTGGGACATCC
TGTCCCCCCAGTTCCAGTACGGCTCCAAGGTGTACGTGAAGCACCCCGCCGACATCCCCGACTACAAGAA
GCTGTCCTTCCCCGAGGGCTTCAAGTGGGAGCGCGTGATGAACTTCGAGGACGGCGGCGTGGTGACCGTG
ACCCAGGACTCCTCCCTGCAGGACGGCTCCTTCATCTACAAGGTGAAGTTCATCGGCGTGAACTTCCCCT
CCGACGGCCCCGTAATGCAGAAGAAAACTATGGGCTGGGAGGCCTCCACCGAGCGCCTGTACCCCCGCGA
CGGCGTGCTGAAGGGCGAGATCCACAAGGCCCTGAAGCTGAAGGACGGCGGCCACTACCTGGTGGAGTTC
AAGTCCATCTACATGGCCAAGAAGCCCGTGCAGCTGCCCGGCTACTACTACGTGGACTCCAAGCTGGACA
TCACCTCCCACAACGAGGACTACACCATCGTGGAGCAGTACGAGCGCGCCGAGGGCCGCCACCACCTGTT
CCTGACTCACGGTATGGACGAATTGTACAAGTCGAAGCTGTAAGCTTGTGCTTCTAAGGTATGAGTCGCA
AAATTGTTTTTTATTTTTGGTCTTGAGTCTAATATGCTCGCAGCTCTTGCGTTGTATATGGTCGTTGTCG
CGTATTTTCTGTTGTATTAAAAGATCAAACGAGATCAAGGGATGGCTCGCGGGCTGTCTCTCGCACTAGG
AGGAAGAATGCCTGAAAAAGGAACTTTGATTTTAGCTGTGGAATAGAGATGGCTTGTTTGAGGACGCTTG
TCGCTTGGCGCAGGGACTTGAATGGCAGCTTGTGGAAACCGAAGGCGAGAAAAGTCGACGGATACTGTAC
GTGGTTCTATTGCCAGTGCGGTGGAAGCTTCCTTCTCATATAGTTCAATCCTTCTTTGAATCTGTTTGTT
TCATATTTGGACTGTTTCATTCTCTGCTTGCGCATTCTCATCTTCGAGAACGACTGCAGGGATTGTTGGT
TCTGTGGAGCTGATGAGCGCGCCTTGACCACCCTTGTTCTTGTTTTGCTCTTTTGTTCTCATTTAACCCG
TTTCTCCCTTCCAACCCTTTGACCTTGCAACATTGTCTCCCAGCGCGTTGCCAAAGCGAACTTGATATCA
GTATAGTATGACCAAGTAGTCTACCAAAATAAATTTTAGTACAGTATTGCTAGTTATACAAGATAAATTT
TGTACAACAATGATTATGCAGAGCTGGTATTCTGTAAGGAGTAAATTCATGCAGGTACAGAGCGTCCACG
TCAGGCACACGCGCTTTAGTGCTGGGTACACATTATGCTACCTTTGGGGCAAGGTGCTATTCTAGGTAGG
GTATGCCTAGCAATGCCATGATCTTATGACCTCAGTAATCTGACCTTGGATTTAAGATCGGAGTTCTCAA
ACCCTGCGCGCTCAGAGAATTCGCATGCGGAGACTTTAGACATACCTCTCGTTGCCGACAAATCGGCATT
CCGTTTCGGTCACGGACGTAAGAGTTCAACAAAGCCGCTCACCTGTCCCGTTCGGCGCTTGAGTTTCCAC
TTCAAAAGCACAACCGCTCCGATATTTCCATTGCCACCGACCAACAAAAGGTTCATATCGCGCAATAGTC
GTCCAACTCTCACTCCGCCCGCACTCGATGGCGAAGGATGGAAGAATATCCGAGCGGCATCGGATAAAGA
GATCTGGTTCTTTTCGTGAAGTAACGTAGGGAACCGACGGAAACTGTAGAGCTATAGGAATTTAGTATAT
CAGAAGTCAATTGAGAGAAGTGTATAGTTAGTAACTCACTTGTGCCAACAGGTATTTCCAACCGTTCTTG
TTCAAATTTCGTCAAGTCACCATCTCTATGTGCAAAACTGGATCATACAACAGCTCTTATTGTAGCTGCA
TCTCGCTCTCAGAGATCATCCTATCTTCGTCGTCATCCACCAACACAGGTGGGAGTGCTAGTTGATCCAT
GCTGAGGTCAAGGGACACAGACGGAATGGGTGTAGAACGCCTCAAAACAGGTAAGGTATCAGGATCGGTT
GTCCAGGGGGAATCCAAACCAGGTTCCACCTTGATTCAGAGAATAAGTATGACGTATTCTTGGCAATGTT
TAAGCTTGAGATGAGCCGATGTCAAACTGGGAGACATGATGAAGGAGGAAATGTTGCTTTGGTGGGGGAG
ACACTATAAATACCAAAGAGTGAATGGTTGATACCATTTGGGGAAGGAGTGTCTATCGCAGTCTCTGCAG
ACGGCATATCGGATAGCCTGCAGGCGCTTGTGGAGGATGCACATGTGACCGAGGGACACGAAGTGATCCG
TTTAAACTATCAGTGTTTGACAGGATATATTGGCGGGTAAACCTAAGAGAAAAGAGCGTTTATTAGAATA
ATCGGATATTTAAAAGGGCGTGAAAAGGTTTATCCGTTCGTCCATTTGTATGTGCCAGCCGCCTTTGCGA
CGCTCACCGGGCTGGTTGCCCTCGCCGCTGGGCTGGCGGCCGTCTATGGCCCTGCAAACGCGCCAGAAAC
GCCGTCGAAGCCGTGTGCGAGACACCGCGGCCGCCGGCGTTGTGGATACCTCGCGGAAAACTTGGCCCTC
ACTGACAGATGAGGGGCGGACGTTGACACTTGAGGGGCCGACTCACCCGGCGCGGCGTTGACAGATGAGG
GGCAGGCTCGATTTCGGCCGGCGACGTGGAGCTGGCCAGCCTCGCAAATCGGCGAAAACGCCTGATTTTA
CGCGAGTTTCCCACAGATGATGTGGACAAGCCTGGGGATAAGTGCCCTGCGGTATTGACACTTGAGGGGC
GCGACTACTGACAGATGAGGGGCGCGATCCTTGACACTTGAGGGGCAGAGTGCTGACAGATGAGGGGCGC
ACCTATTGACATTTGAGGGGCTGTCCACAGGCAGAAAATCCAGCATTTGCAAGGGTTTCCGCCCGTTTTT
CGGCCACCGCTAACCTGTCTTTTAACCTGCTTTTAAACCAATATTTATAAACCTTGTTTTTAACCAGGGC
TGCGCCCTGTGCGCGTGACCGCGCACGCCGAAGGGGGGTGCCCCCCCTTCTCGAACCCTCCCGGCCCGCT
AACGCGGGCCTCCCATCCCCCCAGGGGCTGCGCCCCTCGGCCGCGAACGGCCTCACCCCAAAAATGGCAG
CGCTGGCCAATTCCCGAGTGCGCGGAACCCCTATTTGTTTATTTTTCTAAATACATTCAAATATGTATCC
GCTCATGAGACAATAACCCTGATAAATGCTTCAATAATATTGAAAAAGGAAGAGTATGGCTAAAATGAGA
ATATCACCGGAATTGAAAAAACTGATCGAAAAATACCGCTGCGTAAAAGATACGGAAGGAATGTCTCCTG
CTAAGGTATATAAGCTGGTGGGAGAAAATGAAAACCTATATTTAAAAATGACGGACAGCCGGTATAAAGG
GACCACCTATGATGTGGAACGGGAAAAGGACATGATGCTATGGCTGGAAGGAAAGCTGCCTGTTCCAAAG
GTCCTGCACTTTGAACGGCATGATGGCTGGAGCAATCTGCTCATGAGTGAGGCCGATGGCGTCCTTTGCT
CGGAAGAGTATGAAGATGAACAAAGCCCTGAAAAGATTATCGAGCTGTATGCGGAGTGCATCAGGCTCTT
TCACTCCATCGACATATCGGATTGTCCCTATACGAATAGCTTAGACAGCCGCTTAGCCGAATTGGATTAC
TTACTGAATAACGATCTGGCCGATGTGGATTGCGAAAACTGGGAAGAGGACACTCCATTTAAAGATCCGC
GCGAGCTGTATGATTTTTTAAAGACGGAAAAGCCCGAAGAGGAACTTGTCTTTTCCCACGGCGACCTGGG
AGACAGCAACATCTTTGTGAAAGATGGCAAAGTAAGTGGCTTTATTGATCTTGGGAGAAGCGGCAGGGCG
GACAAGTGGTATGACATTGCCTTCTGCGTCCGGTCGCTCAGGGAGGATATCGGGGAAGAACAGTATGTCG
AGCTATTTTTTGACTTACTGGGGATCAAGCCTGATTGGGAGAAAATAAAATATTATATTTTACTGGATGA
ATTGTTTTAGCTGTCAGACCAAGTTTACTCATATATACTTTAGATTGATTTAAAACTTCATTTTTAATTT
AAAAGGATCTAGGTGAAGATCCTTTTTGATAATCTCATGACCAAAATCCCTTAACGTGAGTTTTCGTTCC
ACTGAGCGTCAGACCCCGTAGAAAAGATCAAAGGATCTTCTTGAGATCCTTTTTTTCTGCGCGTAATCTG
CTGCTTGCAAACAAAAAAACCACCGCTACCAGCGGTGGTTTGTTTGCCGGATCAAGAGCTACCAACTCTT
TTTCCGAAGGTAACTGGCTTCAGCAGAGCGCAGATACCAAATACTGTTCTTCTAGTGTAGCCGTAGTTAG
GCCACCACTTCAAGAACTCTGTAGCACCGCCTACATACCTCGCTCTGCTAATCCTGTTACCAGTGGCTGC
TGCCAGTGGCGATAAGTCGTGTCTTACCGGGTTGGACTCAAGACGATAGTTACCGGATAAGGCGCAGCGG
TCGGGCTGAACGGGGGGTTCGTGCACACAGCCCAGCTTGGAGCGAACGACCTACACCGAACTGAGATACC
TACAGCGTGAGCTATGAGAAAGCGCCACGCTTCCCGAAGGGAGAAAGGCGGACAGGTATCCGGTAAGCGG
CAGGGTCGGAACAGGAGAGCGCACGAGGGAGCTTCCAGGGGGAAACGCCTGGTATCTTTATAGTCCTGTC
GGGTTTCGCCACCTCTGACTTGAGCGTCGATTTTTGTGATGCTCGTCAGGGGGGCGGAGCCTATGGAAAA
ACGCCAGCAACGCGGCCTTTTTACGGTTCCTGGCAGATCCTAGATGTGGCGCAACGATGCCGGCGACAAG
CAGGAGCGCACCGACTTCTTCCGCATCAAGTGTTTTGGCTCTCAGGCCGAGGCCCACGGCAAGTATTTGG
GCAAGGGGTCGCTGGTATTCGTGCAGGGCAAGATTCGGAATACCAAGTACGAGAAGGACGGCCAGACGGT
CTACGGGACCGACTTCATTGCCGATAAGGTGGATTATCTGGACACCAAGGCACCAGGCGGGTCAAATCAG
GAATAAGGGCACATTGCCCCGGCGTGAGTCGGGGCAATCCCGCAAGGAGGGTGAATGAATCGGACGTTTG
ACCGGAAGGCATACAGGCAAGAACTGATCGACGCGGGGTTTTCCGCCGAGGATGCCGAAACCATCGCAAG
CCGCACCGTCATGCGTGCGCCCCGCGAAACCTTCCAGTCCGTCGGCTCGATGGTCCAGCAAGCTACGGCC
AAGATCGAGCGCGACAGCGTGCAACTGGCTCCCCCTGCCCTGCCCGCGCCATCGGCCGCCGTGGAGCGTT
CGCGTCGTCTTGAACAGGAGGCGGCAGGTTTGGCGAAGTCGATGACCATCGACACGCGAGGAACTATGAC
GACCAAGAAGCGAAAAACCGCCGGCGAGGACCTGGCAAAACAGGTCAGCGAGGCCAAGCAGGCCGCGTTG
CTGAAACACACGAAGCAGCAGATCAAGGAAATGCAGCTTTCCTTGTTCGATATTGCGCCGTGGCCGGACA
CGATGCGAGCGATGCCAAACGACACGGCCCGCTCTGCCCTGTTCACCACGCGCAACAAGAAAATCCCGCG
CGAGGCGCTGCAAAACAAGGTCATTTTCCACGTCAACAAGGACGTGAAGATCACCTACACCGGCGTCGAG
CTGCGGGCCGACGATGACGAACTGGTGTGGCAGCAGGTGTTGGAGTACGCGAAGCGCACCCCTATCGGCG
AGCCGATCACCTTCACGTTCTACGAGCTTTGCCAGGACCTGGGCTGGTCGATCAATGGCCGGTATTACAC
GAAGGCCGAGGAATGCCTGTCGCGCCTACAGGCGACGGCGATGGGCTTCACGTCCGACCGCGTTGGGCAC
CTGGAATCGGTGTCGCTGCTGCACCGCTTCCGCGTCCTGGACCGTGGCAAGAAAACGTCCCGTTGCCAGG
TCCTGATCGACGAGGAAATCGTCGTGCTGTTTGCTGGCGACCACTACACGAAATTCATATGGGAGAAGTA
CCGCAAGCTGTCGCCGACGGCCCGACGGATGTTCGACTATTTCAGCTCGCACCGGGAGCCGTACCCGCTC
AAGCTGGAAACCTTCCGCCTCATGTGCGGATCGGATTCCACCCGCGTGAAGAAGTGGCGCGAGCAGGTCG
GCGAAGCCTGCGAAGAGTTGCGAGGCAGCGGCCTGGTGGAACACGCCTGGGTCAATGATGACCTGGTGCA
TTGCAAACGCTAGGGCCTTGTGGGGTCAGTTCCGGCTGGGGGTTCAGCAGCCCCTGCTCGGATCTGTTGG
ACCGGACAGTAGTCATGGTTGATGGGCTGCCTGTATCGAGTGGTGATTTTGTGCCGAGCTGCCGGTCGGG
GAGCTGTTGGCTGGCTGGTGGCAGGATATATTGTGGTGTAAACAAATTGACGCTTAGACAACTTAATAAC
ACATTGCGGACGTTTTTAATGTACTGGGGTTGAACACTCT
Features (pLannotate 1.2.2; 19 found; start..end, strand, type, name):
   1649..2197    +  CDS            qa-1f (fragment): QA1F_NEUCR - Protein predicted: Swiss-Prot protein existence level 4. Transcription activation of genes for enzymes and proteins of quinate metabolism by binding to a 16 base-pair sequence (consensus 5'- GGRTAARYRYTTAYCC-3') in front of each Qa genes. From Neurospora crassa (strain ATCC 24698 / 74-OR23-1A / CBS 708.71 / DSM 1257 / FGSC 987).
   2222..2332    +  CDS            VP48: 3 tandem repeats of the minimal activation domain of herpes simplex virus VP16 (Cheng et al., 2013)
   2345..3061    +  CDS            EGFP: EGFP is a basic (constitutively fluorescent) green fluorescent protein published in 1996, derived from Aequorea victoria. It is reported to be a rapidly-maturing weak dimer with moderate acid sensitivity.
   3462..3490    +  misc_feature   MCS (fragment): pBluescript multiple cloning site
   3489..4205    +  promoter       gpdA promoter (fragment): gpdA; promoter from the Aspergillus nidulans glyceraldehyde-3-phosphate dehydrogenase gene (Punt et al., 1990)
   4254..4369    +  intron         gpdA intron: gpdA; intron from the Aspergillus nidulans glyceraldehyde-3-phosphate dehydrogenase gene (Punt et al., 1990)
   4378..4641    +  CDS            amdS (fragment): acetamidase from Aspergillus nidulans; amdS; confers ability to process acetamide for selection in fungal cells
   4722..4863    +  CDS            amdS (fragment): acetamidase from Aspergillus nidulans; amdS; confers ability to process acetamide for selection in fungal cells
   4921..5343    +  CDS            amdS (fragment): acetamidase from Aspergillus nidulans; amdS; confers ability to process acetamide for selection in fungal cells
   5457..6278    +  CDS            amdS (fragment): acetamidase from Aspergillus nidulans; amdS; confers ability to process acetamide for selection in fungal cells
   6751..6888    +  promoter       URA3 promoter (fragment): S. cerevisiae URA3
   6890..7564    +  CDS            DsRed-Express: DsRed-Express is a basic (constitutively fluorescent) orange fluorescent protein published in 2002, derived from Discosoma sp.. It is reported to be a rapidly-maturing tetramer with low acid sensitivity.
   9398..9422    +  misc_feature   RB T-DNA repeat: right border repeat from nopaline C58 T-DNA
   9519..10150   +  rep_origin     oriV: incP origin of replication
  10241..10345   +  promoter       AmpR promoter: bla
  10346..11140   +  CDS            KanR: aminoglycoside phosphotransferase; aphA-3; confers resistance to kanamycin
  11311..11899   +  rep_origin     ori: high-copy-number ColE1/pMB1/pBR322/pUC origin of replication
  12235..13380   +  CDS            trfA: TRFA_ECOLX - Experimental evidence at protein level: Swiss-Prot protein existence level 1. Also involved in plasmid copy number control, promoting intermolecular coupling of protein bound iterons at oriV, which inhibits replication initiation. From Escherichia coli.
  13529..13553   +  misc_feature   LB T-DNA repeat: left border repeat from nopaline C58 T-DNA
