[The description below was written by a language model from this plasmid's Addgene catalogue record and pLannotate feature annotations shown in this document.]
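Description:
pLM2_40_pgndA_QfDBD_VP16AD_cp_ura3_DsRed_5xQUAS is a 13.6 kb multigene MoClo assembly built in the level 2 backbone pAGM4673. It carries a synthetic gene-regulation device for the filamentous fungus Penicillium rubens (formerly P. chrysogenum). The backbone is a binary-type vector. It has nopaline T-DNA left and right border repeats, the broad-host-range incP oriV with its trfA replication protein, and a high-copy ColE1/pUC origin. A kanamycin resistance gene allows selection in E. coli.

The payload comprises three transcription units. In the first, the Aspergillus niger gndA promoter (named in the record but not annotated in the feature table) drives a synthetic transcription factor. This factor joins the DNA-binding domain of the Neurospora crassa quinic acid regulator QF (qa-1f fragment) to a VP16-derived activation domain, annotated as tandem minimal repeats, followed by EGFP and a nuclear localisation signal. The activator can therefore be seen in the nucleus. The second unit is the fungal selection marker amdS (acetamidase), expressed from the A. nidulans gpdA promoter and intron. It appears as several fragments in the table, which probably reflects introns in the gene. The third unit is the reporter: five QUAS binding sites (per the record; not annotated) upstream of a ura3 core promoter, controlling DsRed-Express with a C-terminal SKL peroxisomal targeting signal. Red fluorescence thus reports activation by the QF-VP16 factor.

According to the depositor, flanking regions direct integration at the penicillin gene cluster locus. The plasmid belongs to a series that compares different promoters, core promoters and QUAS configurations to tune expression output in Penicillium.
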