Addgene plasmid #154240: pLM2_40_pgndA_QfDBD_VP16AD_cp_ura3_DsRed_5xQUAS
Purpose: Encodes pgndA:QfDBD-VP16AD-GFP-NLS synthetic transcription factor, activating DsRed-SKL with promoter 5xQUAS+CP_ura3
Depositing lab: Arnold Driessen. Depositing organization: University of Groningen. Publication: Synthetic control devices for gene regulation in Penicillium chrysogenum. Mozsik L, Buttel Z, Bovenberg RAL, Driessen AJM, Nygard Y. Microb Cell Fact. 2019 Nov 18;18(1):203. doi: 10.1186/s12934-019-1253-3. PubMed 31739777.
Backbone
  Vector backbone: pAGM4673
  Backbone manufacturer: MoClo Tool Kit of Sylvestre Marillonnet
  Backbone size w/o insert (bp): 8114
  Vector type: Bacterial Expression, Synthetic Biology ; Fungal Expression
  Selectable markers: amdS fungal selection
Growth in bacteria
  Bacterial resistance: Kanamycin, 50 μg/mL
  Growth temperature: 37°C
  Growth strain: DH5alpha
  Copy number: Unknown
Gene/Insert
  Gene/Insert name: pgndA:QfDBD-VP16AD-GFP-NLS (alt names: P(various):DsRed-SKL; pGpdA:amdS)
  Species: Synthetic; Fungal expression, P. rubens (formerly P. chrysogenum)
  Promoter: pGndA (An11g02040 A. niger)
  Tag / fusion protein: GFP-NLS; DsRed-SKL (C terminal on backbone)
  Cloning method: Restriction Enzyme; 5′ cloning site Unknown (unknown if destroyed)
Terms and licenses: Academic/Nonprofit Terms; Industry Terms: Not Available to Industry
Depositor comments: Synthetic Transcription Factor (QfDBD-VP16AD-GFP-NLS) and DsRed-SKL transcribed with various full and core promoters (CP) with and without Quinic acid Upstream Activation Sequences (QUAS). Fungal selection provided with amdS marker. Flanking regions were designed for integration at the locus of the Penicillin gene cluster.
How to cite: pLM2_40_pgndA_QfDBD_VP16AD_cp_ura3_DsRed_5xQUAS was a gift from Arnold Driessen (Addgene plasmid # 154240 ; http://n2t.net/addgene:154240 ; RRID:Addgene_154240)
